Addgene plasmid #186827: pCAGGS-FLAG-CaMKIID
Purpose: Expresses FLAG-CaMKIID in mammalian cells
Depositing lab: Hung-Chun Chang. Depositing organization: Center for Excellence in Brain Science and Intelligence Technology, Chinese Academy of Sciences. Publication: ISX-9 potentiates CaMKIIdelta-mediated BMAL1 activation to enhance circadian amplitude. Li H, Ou J, Li Y, Xu N, Li Q, Wu P, Peng C, Tang YC, Chang HC. Commun Biol. 2022 Jul 28;5(1):750. doi: 10.1038/s42003-022-03725-x. PubMed 35902736.
Backbone
  Vector backbone: pCAGGS
  Total vector size (bp): 6275
  Vector type: Mammalian Expression
Growth in bacteria
  Bacterial resistance: Ampicillin, 100 μg/mL
  Growth temperature: 37°C
  Growth strain: DH5alpha
  Copy number: High Copy
Gene/Insert
  Gene/Insert name: Camk2d
  Species: M. musculus (mouse)
  Insert size (bp): 1434
  Entrez Gene: Camk2d (a.k.a. 2810011D23Rik, 8030469K03Rik, CaMK II, [d]-CaMKII)
  Tag / fusion protein: FLAG (N terminal on backbone)
Terms and licenses: Academic/Nonprofit Terms; Industry Terms: Not Available to Industry
How to cite: pCAGGS-FLAG-CaMKIID was a gift from Hung-Chun Chang (Addgene plasmid # 186827 ; http://n2t.net/addgene:186827 ; RRID:Addgene_186827)
