[The description below was written by a language model from this plasmid's Addgene catalogue record and pLannotate feature annotations shown in this document.]
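Description:
pCAGGS-FLAG-CaMKIID is a mammalian expression plasmid of about 6.3 kb, built on the pCAGGS backbone and designed to produce an N-terminally FLAG-tagged mouse calcium/calmodulin-dependent protein kinase II delta (Camk2d) in transfected cells. It is propagated in E. coli as a high-copy plasmid through a ColE1/pUC-type origin and selected with ampicillin via the β-lactamase gene under its own promoter. No mammalian selection marker is annotated, so the design suits transient transfection. A short SV40 origin of replication is present, which can support episomal amplification in cells that express SV40 large T antigen. Remnants of lac promoter/operator and lacI sequence are backbone carry-over with no evident role in expression.

The expression cassette uses the composite CAG promoter: the human cytomegalovirus immediate-early enhancer, the chicken β-actin promoter and a chimeric chicken β-actin/rabbit β-globin intron, which together give strong, broadly active transcription. Downstream lies a short FLAG epitope. The annotation software calls it a fragment of 3xFLAG, but its length fits a single FLAG unit. It is followed by the roughly 1.4 kb Camk2d open reading frame, which the software matched to the human CAMK2D orthologue although the catalogue lists the insert as mouse. Small β-globin-derived fragments flank the insert, reflecting the globin exon sequences native to pCAGGS, and transcripts are terminated by the rabbit β-globin polyadenylation signal.

The tag permits detection or immunoprecipitation of the kinase with anti-FLAG reagents. The associated work concerned CaMKIIδ-mediated activation of BMAL1 and circadian amplitude, which suggests use in overexpression and interaction or signalling assays in cultured mammalian cells.
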