Features (pLannotate 1.2.2; 19 found; start..end, strand, type, name):
      5..384     +  enhancer       CMV enhancer: human cytomegalovirus immediate early enhancer
    386..661     +  promoter       chicken β-actin promoter: No description available
    662..1678    +  intron         chimeric intron: chimera between introns from chicken β-actin and rabbit β-globin
   1682..1735    +  CDS            HBB (fragment): HBB_COLGU - Experimental evidence at transcript level: Swiss-Prot protein existence level 2. Involved in oxygen transport from the lung to the various peripheral tissues. From Colobus guereza (Mantled guereza) (Eastern black-and-white colobus monkey).
   1739..1762    +  CDS            3xFLAG (fragment): three tandem FLAG® epitope tags
   1772..3199    +  CDS            CAMK2D: KCC2D_HUMAN - Also known as CAMKD. Experimental evidence at protein level: Swiss-Prot protein existence level 1. Calcium/calmodulin-dependent protein kinase involved in the regulation of Ca(2+) homeostatis and excitation-contraction coupling (ECC) in heart by targeting ion channels, transporters and accessory proteins involved in Ca(2+) influx into the myocyte, Ca(2+) release from the sarcoplasmic reticulum (SR), SR Ca(2+) uptake and Na(+) and K(+) channel transport. Targets also transcription factors and signaling molecules to regulate heart function. In its activated form, is involved in the
   3221..3301    +  CDS            HBB (fragment): HBB_PONPY - Experimental evidence at transcript level: Swiss-Prot protein existence level 2. Involved in oxygen transport from the lung to the various peripheral tissues. From Pongo pygmaeus (Bornean orangutan).
   3372..3427    +  polyA_signal   β-globin poly(A) signal: rabbit β-globin polyadenylation signal (Gil and Proudfoot, 1987)
   3812..3828    -  protein_bind   lac operator: The lac repressor binds to the lac operator to inhibit transcription in E. coli. This inhibition can be relieved by adding lactose or isopropyl-β-D-thiogalactopyranoside (IPTG). lac repressor encoded by lacI
   3836..3866    -  promoter       lac promoter: promoter for the E. coli lac operon
   3881..3902    -  protein_bind   CAP binding site: CAP binding activates transcription in the presence of cAMP. E. coli catabolite activator protein
   3915..3954    -  CDS            lacI (fragment): lac repressor; lacI; The lac repressor binds to the lac operator to inhibit transcription in E. coli. This inhibition can be relieved by adding lactose or isopropyl-β-D-thiogalactopyranoside (IPTG).
   3961..3983    +  promoter       SV40 promoter (fragment): SV40 enhancer and early promoter
   4007..4142    +  rep_origin     SV40 ori: SV40 origin of replication
   4162..4296    +  polyA_signal   SV40 poly(A) signal: SV40 polyadenylation signal
   4298..4352    -  CDS            lacI (fragment): lac repressor; lacI; The lac repressor binds to the lac operator to inhibit transcription in E. coli. This inhibition can be relieved by adding lactose or isopropyl-β-D-thiogalactopyranoside (IPTG).
   4535..5123    -  rep_origin     ori: high-copy-number ColE1/pMB1/pBR322/pUC origin of replication
   5294..6154    -  CDS            AmpR: β-lactamase; bla; confers resistance to ampicillin, carbenicillin, and related antibiotics
   6155..6259    -  promoter       AmpR promoter: bla
>Addgene plasmid #186827 | pCAGGS-FLAG-CaMKIID | addgene full sequence | sequence record 370047 | Addgene NGS Result
GGTCGACATTGATTATTGACTAGTTATTAATAGTAATCAATTACGGGGTCATTAGTTCATAGCCCATATA
TGGAGTTCCGCGTTACATAACTTACGGTAAATGGCCCGCCTGGCTGACCGCCCAACGACCCCCGCCCATT
GACGTCAATAATGACGTATGTTCCCATAGTAACGCCAATAGGGACTTTCCATTGACGTCAATGGGTGGAG
TATTTACGGTAAACTGCCCACTTGGCAGTACATCAAGTGTATCATATGCCAAGTACGCCCCCTATTGACG
TCAATGACGGTAAATGGCCCGCCTGGCATTATGCCCAGTACATGACCTTATGGGACTTTCCTACTTGGCA
GTACATCTACGTATTAGTCATCGCTATTACCATGGTCGAGGTGAGCCCCACGTTCTGCTTCACTCTCCCC
ATCTCCCCCCCCTCCCCACCCCCAATTTTGTATTTATTTATTTTTTAATTATTTTGTGCAGCGATGGGGG
CGGGGGGGGGGGGGGSGCGCGCCRGGSGGGGSGGGGSGGGGSGRGGGGSGGGGSGGGGCGAGGCGGAGAG
GTGCGGCGGCAGCCAATCAGAGCGGCGCGCTCCGAAAGTTTCCTTTTATGGCGAGGCGGCGGCGGCGGCG
GCCCTATAAAAAGCGAAGCGCGCGGCGGGCGGGAGTCGCTGCGCGCTGCCTTCGCCCCGTGCCCCGCTCC
GCCGCCGCCTCGCGCCGCCCGCCCCGGCTCTGACTGACCGCGTTACTCCCACAGGTGAGCGGGCGGGACG
GCCCTTCTCCTCCGGGCTGTAATTAGCGCTTGGTTTAATGACGGCTTGTTTCTTTTCTGTGGCTGCGTGA
AAGCCTTGAGGGGCTCCGGGAGGGCCCTTTGTGCGGGGGGAGCGGCTCGGGGGGTGCGTGCGTGTGTGTG
TGCGTGGGGAGCGCCGCGTGCGGCTCCGCGCTGCCCGGCGGCTGTGAGCGCTGCGGGCGCGGCGCGGGGC
TTTGTGCGCTCCGCAGTGTGCGCGAGGGGAGCGCGGCCGGGGGCGGTGCCCCGCGGTGCGGGGGGGGCTG
CGAGGGGAACAAAGGCTGCGTGCGGGGTGTGTGCGTGGGGGGGTGAGCAGGGGGTGTGGGCGCGTCGGTC
GGGCTGCAACCCCCCCTGCACCCCCCTCCCCGAGTTGCTGAGCACGGCCCGGCTTCGGGTGCGGGGCTCC
GTACGGGGCGTGGCGCGGGGCTCGCCGTGCCGGGCGGGGGGTGGCGGCAGGTGGGGGTGCCGGGCGGGGC
GGGGCCGCCTCGGGCCGGGGRGGGCTCGGGGGAGGGGCGCGGCGGCCCCCGGAGCGCCGGCGGCTGTCGA
GGCGCGGCGAGCCGCAGCCATTGCCTTTTATGGTAATCGTGCGAGAGGGCGCAGGGACTTCCTTTGTCCC
AAATCTGTGCGGAGCCGAAATCTGGGAGGCGCCGCCGCACCCCCTCTAGCGGGCGCGGGGCGAAGCGGTG
CGGCGCCGGCAGGAAGGAAATGGGCGGGGAGGGCCTTCGTGCGTCGCCGCGCCGCCGTCCCCTTCTCCCT
CTCCAGCCTCGGGGCTGTCCGCGGGGGGACGGCTGCCTTCGGGGGGGACGGGGCAGGGCGGGGTTCGGCT
TCTGGCGTGTGACCGGCGGCTCTAGAGCCTCTGCTAACCATGTTCATGCCTTCTTCTTTTTCCTACAGCT
CCTGGGCAACGTGCTGGTTATTGTGCTGTCTCATCATTTTGGCAAAGAATTCACCATGGATTACAAGGAT
GACGACGATAAGTGCGGCCGCGCTTCGACCACCACCTGCACCCGGTTCACCGACGAGTATCAGCTCTTTG
AGGAGCTCGGAAAGGGGGCGTTCTCAGTGGTGAGAAGATGTATGAAAATCCCTACTGGACAAGAGTATGC
TGCCAAAATTATCAACACCAAAAAGCTTTCTGCTAGGGACCATCAGAAACTGGAAAGGGAAGCTAGAATC
TGCCGTCTCTTGAAGCACCCCAATATTGTGAGACTTCACGACAGTATATCGGAGGAGGGCTTCCATTACT
TGGTGTTTGACTTAGTGACTGGTGGCGAACTGTTTGAAGACATAGTGGCAAGAGAATATTACAGTGAAGC
TGATGCCAGTCATTGTATACAACAGATTCTAGAGAGTGTAAATCATTGTCACCTAAATGGCATAGTTCAC
AGGGACCTGAAGCCTGAGAATTTGCTTTTAGCTAGCAAGTCCAAAGGAGCAGCTGTGAAGCTGGCAGACT
TCGGCTTAGCCATAGAAGTTCAAGGCGACCAGCAGGCATGGTTTGGTTTTGCTGGCACACCTGGGTATCT
TTCTCCAGAAGTCCTGCGTAAAGATCCTTATGGAAAACCAGTGGATATGTGGGCATGCGGTGTCATCCTC
TACATCTTGCTGGTGGGATACCCACCCTTCTGGGATGAAGATCAGCATAGACTGTATCAGCAGATCAAGG
CCGGAGCTTACGATTTTCCGTCACCAGAATGGGATACAGTGACACCTGAAGCCAAAGACCTCATCAACAA
AATGCTGACCATCAACCCTGCCAAACGTATCACAGCCTCTGAGGCCCTGAAACACCCATGGATCTGTCAA
CGCTCTACTGTTGCCTCCATGATGCACAGGCAGGAGACTGTAGACTGCTTGAAGAAATTTAATGCTAGAC
GGAAACTGAAGGGCGCCATCTTGACAACTATGCTGGCTACGAGAAATTTTTCAGCAGCCAAGAGTTTATT
GAAGAAACCAGATGGGGTAAAGGAGTCAACTGAGAGCTCAAACACCACCATTGAGGATGAAGACGTGAAA
GCACGAAAACAGGAGATCATCAAAGTCACTGAGCAACTGATTGAAGCTATCAACAATGGGGACTTTGAGG
CTTACACAAAAATCTGTGATCCAGGCCTCACTGCCTTTGAACCTGAAGCATTGGGCAACTTAGTGGAAGG
GATGGACTTTCACAGATTCTACTTTGAAAATGCTTTGTCCAAAAGCAATAAACCAATCCACACGATCATC
CTCAACCCACACGTTCACCTGGTAGGGGATGACGCAGCCTGCATCGCATACATTCGGCTCACACAGTACA
TGGACGGAAGCGGGATGCCAAAGACCATGCAGTCAGAAGAGACGCGCGTGTGGCACCGCCGTGATGGGAA
GTGGCAGAATGTTCACTTTCACCGTTCGGGGTCCCCCACAGTACCCATCAACTAAACGCGTGAAGGTACC
AGGGAATTCACTCCTCAGGTGCAGGCTGCCTATCAGAAGGTGGTGGCTGGTGTGGCCAATGCCCTGGCTC
ACAAATACCACTGAGATCTTTTTCCCTCTGCCAAAAATTATGGGGACATCATGAAGCCCCTTGAGCATCT
GACTTCTGGCTAATAAAGGAAATTTATTTTCATTGCAATAGTGTGTTGGAATTTTTTGTGTCTCTCACTC
GGAAGGACATATGGGAGGGCAAATCATTTAAAACATCAGAATGAGTATTTGGTTTAGAGTTTGGCAACAT
ATGCCCATATGCTGGCTGCCATGAACAAAGGTTGGCTATAAAGAGGTCATCAGTATATGAAACAGCCCCC
TGCTGTCCATTCCTTATTCCATAGAAAAGCCTTGACTTGAGGTTAGATTTTTTTTATATTTTGTTTTGTG
TTATTTTTTTCTTTAACATCCCTAAAATTTTCCTTACATGTTTTACTAGCCAGATTTTTCCTCCTCTCCT
GACTACTCCCAGTCATAGCTGTCCCTCTTCTCTTATGGAGATCCCTCGACCTGCAGCCCAAGCTTGGCGT
AATCATGGTCATAGCTGTTTCCTGTGTGAAATTGTTATCCGCTCACAATTCCACACAACATACGAGCCGG
AAGCATAAAGTGTAAAGCCTGGGGTGCCTAATGAGTGAGCTAACTCACATTAATTGCGTTGCGCTCACTG
CCCGCTTTCCAGTCGGGAAACCTGTCGTGCCAGCGGATCCGCATCTCAATTAGTCAGCAACCATAGTCCC
GCCCCTAACTCCGCCCATCCCGCCCCTAACTCCGCCCAGTTCCGCCCATTCTCCGCCCCATGGCTGACTA
ATTTTTTTTATTTATGCAGAGGCCGAGGCCGCCTCGGCCTCTGAGCTATTCCAGAAGTAGTGAGGAGGCT
TTTTTGGAGGCCTAGGCTTTTGCAAAAAGCTAACTTGTTTATTGCAGCTTATAATGGTTACAAATAAAGC
AATAGCATCACAAATTTCACAAATAAAGCATTTTTTTCACTGCATTCTAGTTGTGGTTTGTCCAAACTCA
TCAATGTATCTTATCATGTCTGGATCCGCTGCATTAATGAATCGGCCAACGCGCGGGGAGAGGCGGTTTG
CGTATTGGGCGCTCTTCCGCTTCCTCGCTCACTGACTCGCTGCGCTCGGTCGTTCGGCTGCGGCGAGCGG
TATCAGCTCACTCAAAGGCGGTAATACGGTTATCCACAGAATCAGGGGATAACGCAGGAAAGAACATGTG
AGCAAAAGGCCAGCAAAAGGCCAGGAACCGTAAAAAGGCCGCGTTGCTGGCGTTTTTCCATAGGCTCCGC
CCCCCTGACGAGCATCACAAAAATCGACGCTCAAGTCAGAGGTGGCGAAACCCGACAGGACTATAAAGAT
ACCAGGCGTTTCCCCCTGGAAGCTCCCTCGTGCGCTCTCCTGTTCCGACCCTGCCGCTTACCGGATACCT
GTCCGCCTTTCTCCCTTCGGGAAGCGTGGCGCTTTCTCATAGCTCACGCTGTAGGTATCTCAGTTCGGTG
TAGGTCGTTCGCTCCAAGCTGGGCTGTGTGCACGAACCCCCCGTTCAGCCCGACCGCTGCGCCTTATCCG
GTAACTATCGTCTTGAGTCCAACCCGGTAAGACACGACTTATCGCCACTGGCAGCAGCCACTGGTAACAG
GATTAGCAGAGCGAGGTATGTAGGCGGTGCTACAGAGTTCTTGAAGTGGTGGCCTAACTACGGCTACACT
AGAAGAACAGTATTTGGTATCTGCGCTCTGCTGAAGCCAGTTACCTTCGGAAAAAGAGTTGGTAGCTCTT
GATCCGGCAAACAAACCACCGCTGGTAGCGGTGGTTTTTTTGTTTGCAAGCAGCAGATTACGCGCAGAAA
AAAAGGATCTCAAGAAGATCCTTTGATCTTTTCTACGGGGTCTGACGCTCAGTGGAACGAAAACTCACGT
TAAGGGATTTTGGTCATGAGATTATCAAAAAGGATCTTCACCTAGATCCTTTTAAATTAAAAATGAAGTT
TTAAATCAATCTAAAGTATATATGAGTAAACTTGGTCTGACAGTTACCAATGCTTAATCAGTGAGGCACC
TATCTCAGCGATCTGTCTATTTCGTTCATCCATAGTTGCCTGACTCCCCGTCGTGTAGATAACTACGATA
CGGGAGGGCTTACCATCTGGCCCCAGTGCTGCAATGATACCGCGAGACCCACGCTCACCGGCTCCAGATT
TATCAGCAATAAACCAGCCAGCCGGAAGGGCCGAGCGCAGAAGTGGTCCTGCAACTTTATCCGCCTCCAT
CCAGTCTATTAATTGTTGCCGGGAAGCTAGAGTAAGTAGTTCGCCAGTTAATAGTTTGCGCAACGTTGTT
GCCATTGCTACAGGCATCGTGGTGTCACGCTCGTCGTTTGGTATGGCTTCATTCAGCTCCGGTTCCCAAC
GATCAAGGCGAGTTACATGATCCCCCATGTTGTGCAAAAAAGCGGTTAGCTCCTTCGGTCCTCCGATCGT
TGTCAGAAGTAAGTTGGCCGCAGTGTTATCACTCATGGTTATGGCAGCACTGCATAATTCTCTTACTGTC
ATGCCATCCGTAAGATGCTTTTCTGTGACTGGTGAGTACTCAACCAAGTCATTCTGAGAATAGTGTATGC
GGCGACCGAGTTGCTCTTGCCCGGCGTCAATACGGGATAATACCGCGCCACATAGCAGAACTTTAAAAGT
GCTCATCATTGGAAAACGTTCTTCGGGGCGAAAACTCTCAAGGATCTTACCGCTGTTGAGATCCAGTTCG
ATGTAACCCACTCGTGCACCCAACTGATCTTCAGCATCTTTTACTTTCACCAGCGTTTCTGGGTGAGCAA
AAACAGGAAGGCAAAATGCCGCAAAAAAGGGAATAAGGGCGACACGGAAATGTTGAATACTCATACTCTT
CCTTTTTCAATATTATTGAAGCATTTATCAGGGTTATTGTCTCATGAGCGGATACATATTTGAATGTATT
TAGAAAAATAAACAAATAGGGGTTCCGCGCACATTTCCCCGAAAAGTGCCACCTG
